>Addgene plasmid #147491 | pLNHA-EGFP-C1-HsNot1iso1_1595-2376_S | depositor full sequence | sequence record 289938 | Full Sequence
TAGTTATTAATAGTAATCAATTACGGGGTCATTAGTTCATAGCCCATATATGGAGTTCCGCGTTACATAA
CTTACGGTAAATGGCCCGCCTGGCTGACCGCCCAACGACCCCCGCCCATTGACGTCAATAATGACGTATG
TTCCCATAGTAACGCCAATAGGGACTTTCCATTGACGTCAATGGGTGGAGTATTTACGGTAAACTGCCCA
CTTGGCAGTACATCAAGTGTATCATATGCCAAGTACGCCCCCTATTGACGTCAATGACGGTAAATGGCCC
GCCTGGCATTATGCCCAGTACATGACCTTATGGGACTTTCCTACTTGGCAGTACATCTACGTATTAGTCA
TCGCTATTACCATGGTGATGCGGTTTTGGCAGTACATCAATGGGCGTGGATAGCGGTTTGACTCACGGGG
ATTTCCAAGTCTCCACCCCATTGACGTCAATGGGAGTTTGTTTTGGCACCAAAATCAACGGGACTTTCCA
AAATGTCGTAACAACTCCGCCCCATTGACGCAAATGGGCGGTAGGCGTGTACGGTGGGAGGTCTATATAA
GCAGAGCTCTCTGGCTAACTAGAGAACCCACTGCTTACTGGCTTATCGAAATTAATACGACTCACTATAG
GGAGACCCAAGCTCTAGCGCTACCGGTCGCCACCATGGACGCACAAACACGACGACGTGAGCGTCGCGCT
GAGAAACAAGCTCAATGGAAAGCTGCAAACGGTGGATCTCCTCCACATATGGCTTACCCATACGATGTTC
CAGATTACGCTCCTCCATCTCGACCTATGGTGAGCAAGGGCGAGGAGCTGTTCACCGGGGTGGTGCCCAT
CCTGGTCGAGCTGGACGGCGACGTAAACGGCCACAAGTTCAGCGTGTCCGGCGAGGGCGAGGGCGATGCC
ACCTACGGCAAGCTGACCCTGAAGTTCATCTGCACCACCGGCAAGCTGCCCGTGCCCTGGCCCACCCTCG
TGACCACCCTGACCTACGGCGTGCAGTGCTTCAGCCGCTACCCCGACCACATGAAGCAGCACGACTTCTT
CAAGTCCGCCATGCCCGAAGGCTACGTCCAGGAGCGCACCATCTTCTTCAAGGACGACGGCAACTACAAG
ACCCGCGCCGAGGTGAAGTTCGAGGGCGACACCCTGGTGAACCGCATCGAGCTGAAGGGCATCGACTTCA
AGGAGGACGGCAACATCCTGGGGCACAAGCTGGAGTACAACTACAACAGCCACAACGTCTATATCATGGC
CGACAAGCAGAAGAACGGCATCAAGGTGAACTTCAAGATCCGCCACAACATCGAGGACGGCAGCGTGCAG
CTCGCCGACCACTACCAGCAGAACACCCCCATCGGCGACGGCCCCGTGCTGCTGCCCGACAACCACTACC
TGAGCACCCAGTCCGCCCTGAGCAAAGACCCCAACGAGAAGCGCGATCACATGGTCCTGCTGGAGTTCGT
GACCGCCGCCGGGATCACTCTCGGCATGGACGAGCTGTACAAGTCCGGACTCAGATCTCGAGCTTTAGCC
CAGCCCATGAAGCAAGCTTGGGCAACAGATGATGTAGCTCAGATTTATGATAAGTGTATTACAGAACTGG
AGCAACATCTACATGCCATCCCACCAACTTTGGCCATGAACCCTCAAGCTCAGGCTCTTCGAAGTCTCTT
GGAGGTTGTAGTTTTATCTCGAAACTCTCGGGATGCCATAGCTGCTCTTGGATTGCTCCAAAAGGCTGTA
GAGGGCTTACTAGATGCCACAAGTGGTGCTGATGCTGACCTTCTGCTGCGCTACAGGGAATGCCACCTCT
TGGTCCTAAAAGCTCTGCAGGATGGCCGGGCATATGGGTCTCCATGGTGCAACAAACAGATCACAAGGTG
CCTAATTGAATGTCGAGATGAATATAAATATAATGTGGAGGCTGTGGAGCTGCTAATTCGCAATCATTTG
GTTAATATGCAGCAGTATGATCTTCACCTAGCGCAGTCAATGGAGAATGGCTTAAACTACATGGCTGTGG
CATTTGCTATGCAGTTAGTAAAAATCCTGCTGGTGGATGAAAGGAGTGTTGCTCATGTTACTGAGGCAGA
TCTGTTCCACACCATTGAAACCCTCATGAGGATTAATGCTCATTCCAGAGGCAATGCTCCAGAAGGATTG
CCCCAGCTGATGGAAGTAGTGCGATCCAACTATGAAGCAATGATTGATCGTGCTCATGGAGGCCCAAACT
TTATGATGCATTCTGGGATCTCTCAAGCCTCAGAGTATGATGACCCTCCAGGCCTGAGGGAGAAGGCAGA
GTATCTTCTGAGGGAATGGGTGAATCTCTACCATTCAGCAGCAGCTGGCCGCGACAGTACCAAAGCTTTC
TCTGCATTTGTTGGACAGATGCACCAGCAAGGAATACTGAAGACCGATGATCTCATAACAAGGTTCTTTC
GTCTGTGTACTGAAATGTGTGTTGAAATCAGTTACCGTGCTCAGGCTGAGCAGCAGCACAATCCTGCTGC
CAATCCCACCATGATCCGAGCCAAGTGCTATCACAACCTGGATGCCTTTGTTCGACTCATTGCACTGCTC
GTGAAACACTCAGGGGAGGCCACCAACACTGTCACAAAGATTAATCTGCTGAACAAGGTCCTTGGTATAG
TAGTGGGAGTTCTCCTTCAGGATCATGATGTTCGTCAGAGTGAATTTCAGCAACTTCCCTACCATCGAAT
TTTTATCATGCTTCTCTTGGAACTCAATGCACCTGAGCATGTGTTGGAAACCATTAATTTCCAGACACTT
ACAGCTTTCTGCAATACATTCCACATCTTGAGGCCTACCAAAGCTCCTGGCTTTGTATATGCCTGGCTTG
AACTGATTTCCCATCGGATATTTATTGCAAGAATGCTGGCACATACGCCACAGCAGAAGGGGTGGCCTAT
GTATGCACAGCTACTGATTGATTTATTCAAATATTTAGCGCCTTTCCTTAGAAATGTGGAACTCACCAAA
CCTATGCAAATCCTCTACAAGGGCACTTTAAGAGTGCTGCTGGTTCTTTTGCATGATTTCCCAGAGTTCC
TTTGTGATTACCATTATGGGTTCTGTGATGTGATCCCACCTAATTGTATCCAGTTAAGAAATTTGATCCT
GAGTGCCTTTCCAAGAAACATGAGGCTCCCCGACCCATTCACTCCTAATCTAAAGGTGGACATGTTGAGT
GAAATTAACATTGCTCCCCGGATTCTCACCAATTTCACTGGAGTAATGCCACCTCAGTTCAAAAAGGATT
TGGATTCCTATCTTAAAACTCGATCACCAGTCACTTTCCTGTCTGATCTGCGCAGCAACCTACAGGTATC
CAATGAACCTGGGAATCGCTACAACCTCCAGCTCATCAATGCACTGGTGCTCTATGTCGGGACTCAGGCC
ATTGCGCACATCCACAACAAGGGCAGCACACCTTCAATGAGCACCATCACTCACTCAGCACACATGGATA
TCTTCCAGAATTTGGCTGTGGACTTGGACACTGAGGGTCGCTATCTCTTTTTGAATGCAATTGCAAATCA
GCTCCGGTACCCAAATAGCCACACTCACTACTTCAGTTGCACCATGCTGTACCTTTTTGCAGAGGCCAAT
ACGGAAGCCATCCAAGAACAGATCACAAGAGTTCTCTTGGAACGGTTGATTGTAAATAGGCCACATCCTT
GGGGTCTTCTTATTACCTTCATTGAGCTGATTAAAAACCCAGCGTTTAAGTTCTGGAACCATGAATTTGT
ACACTGTGCCCCAGAAATCGAAAAGTTATTCCAGTCGGTCGCACAGTGCTGCATGGGACAGAAGCAGGCC
CAGCAAGTAATGGAAGGGACAGGTGCCAGTTAGCCGCGGGCCCGGGATCCACCGGATCTAGATAACTGAT
CATAATCAGCCATACCACATTTGTAGAGGTTTTACTTGCTTTAAAAAACCTCCCACACCTCCCCCTGAAC
CTGAAACATAAAATGAATGCAATTGTTGTTGTTAACTTGTTTATTGCAGCTTATAATGGTTACAAATAAA
GCAATAGCATCACAAATTTCACAAATAAAGCATTTTTTTCACTGCATTCTAGTTGTGGTTTGTCCAAACT
CATCAATGTATCTTAACGCGTAAATTGTAAGCGTTAATATTTTGTTAAAATTCGCGTTAAATTTTTGTTA
AATCAGCTCATTTTTTAACCAATAGGCCGAAATCGGCAAAATCCCTTATAAATCAAAAGAATAGACCGAG
ATAGGGT
[37 nt withheld, positions 4278-4314]
AAAGAACGTGGACTCCAACGTCAAAGG
[49 nt withheld, positions 4342-4390]
T
[91 nt withheld, positions 4392-4482]
G
[124 nt withheld, positions 4484-4607]
CAGGTGGCACTTTTCGGGGAAATGTGCGCGGAACCCCTATTTGTTTATTTTTCTAAATACATTCAAATAT
GTATCCGCTCATGAGACAATAACCCTGATAAATGCTTCAATAATATTGAAAAAGGAAGAGTCCTGAGGCG
GAAAGAACCAGCTGTGGAATGTGTGTCAGTTAGGGTGTGGAAAGTCCCCAGGCTCCCCAGCAGGCAGAAG
TATGCAAAGCATGCATCTCAATTAGTCAGCAACCAGGTGTGGAAAGTCCCCAGGCTCCCCAGCAGGCAGA
AGTATGCAAAGCATGCATCTCAATTAGTCAGCAACCATAGTCCCGCCCCTAACTCCGCCCATCCCGCCCC
TAACTCCGCCCAGTTCCGCCCATTCTCCGCCCCATGGCTGACTAATTTTTTTTATTTATGCAGAGGCCGA
GGCCGCCTCGGCCTCTGAGCTATTCCAGAAGTAGTGAGGAGGCTTTTTTGGAGGCCTAGGCTTTTGCAAA
GATCGATCAAGAGACAGGATGAGGATCGTTTCGCATGATTGAACAAGATGGATTGCACGCAGGTTCTCCG
GCCGCTTGGGTGGAGAGGCTATTCGGCTATGACTGGGCACAACAGACAATCGGCTGCTCTGATGCCGCCG
TGTTCCGGCTGTCAGCGCAGGGGCGCCCGGTTCTTTTTGTCAAGACCGACCTGTCCGGTGCCCTGAATGA
ACTGCAAGACGAGGCAGCGCGGCTATCGTGGCTGGCCACGACGGGCGTTCCTTGCGCAGCTGTGCTCGAC
GTTGTCACTGAAGCGGGAAGGGACTGGCTGCTATTGGGCGAAGTGCCGGGGCAGGATCTCCTGTCATCTC
ACCTTGCTCCTGCCGAGAAAGTATCCATCATGGCTGATGCAATGCGGCGGCTGCATACGCTTGATCCGGC
TACCTGCCCATTCGACCACCAAGCGAAACATCGCATCGAGCGAGCACGTACTCGGATGGAAGCCGGTCTT
GTCGATCAGGATGATCTGGACGAAGAGCATCAGGGGCTCGCGCCAGCCGAACTGTTCGCCAGGCTCAAGG
CGAGCATGCCCGACGGCGAGGATCTCGTCGTGACCCATGGCGATGCCTGCTTGCCGAATATCATGGTGGA
AAATGGCCGCTTTTCTGGATTCATCGACTGTGGCCGGCTGGGTGTGGCGGACCGCTATCAGGACATAGCG
TTGGCTACCCGTGATATTGCTGAAGAGCTTGGCGGCGAATGGGCTGACCGCTTCCTCGTGCTTTACGGTA
TCGCCGCTCCCGATTCGCAGCGCATCGCCTTCTATCGCCTTCTTGACGAGTTCTTCTGAGCGGGACTCTG
GGGTTCGAAATGACCGACCAAGCGACGCCCAACCTGCCATCACGAGATTTCGATTCCACCGCCGCCTTCT
ATGAAAGGTTGGGCTTCGGAATCGTTTTCCGGGACGCCGGCTGGATGATCCTCCAGCGCGGGGATCTCAT
GCTGGAGTTCTTCGCCCACCCTAGGGGGAGGCTAACTGAAACACGGAAGGAGACAATACCGGAAGGAACC
CGCGCTATGACGGCAATAAAAAGACAGAATAAAACGCACGGTGTTGGGTCGTTTGTTCATAAACGCGGGG
TTCGGTCCCAGGGCTGGCACTCTGTCGATACCCCACCGAGACCCCATTGGGGCCAATACGCCCGCGTTTC
TTCCTTTTCCCCACCCCACCCCCCAAGTTCGGGTGAAGGCCCAGGGCTCGCAGCCAACGTCGGGGCGGCA
GGCCCTGCCATAGCCTCAGGTTACTCATATATACTTTAGATTGATTTAAAACTTCATTTTTAATTTAAAA
GGATCTAGGTGAAGATCCTTTTTGATAATCTCATGACCAAAATCCCTTAACGTGAGTTTTCGTTCCACTG
AGCGTCAGACCCCGTAGAAAAGATCAAAGGATCTTCTTGAGATCCTTTTTTTCTGCGCGTAATCTGCTGC
TTGCAAACAAAAAAACCACCGCTACCAGCGGTGGTTTGTTTGCCGGATCAAGAGCTACCAACTCTTTTTC
CGAAGGTAACTGGCTTCAGCAGAGCGCAGATACCAAATACTGTCCTTCTAGTGTAGCCGTAGTTAGGCCA
CCACTTCAAGAACTCTGTAGCACCGCCTACATACCTCGCTCTGCTAATCCTGTTACCAGTGGCTGCTGCC
AGTGGCGATAAGTCGTGTCTTACCGGGTTGGACTCAAGACGATAGTTACCGGATAAGGCGCAGCGGTCGG
GCTGAACGGGGGGTTCGTGCACACAGCCCAGCTTGGAGCGAACGACCTACACCGAACTGAGATACCTACA
GCGTGAGCTATGAGAAAGCGCCACGCTTCCCGAAGGGAGAAAGGCGGACAGGTATCCGGTAAGCGGCAGG
GTCGGAACAGGAGAGCGCACGAGGGAGCTTCCAGGGGGAAACGCCTGGTATCTTTATAGTCCTGTCGGGT
TTCGCCACCTCTGACTTGAGCGTCGATTTTTGTGATGCTCGTCAGGGGGGCGGAGCCTATGGAAAAACGC
CAGCAACGCGGCCTTTTTACGGTTCCTGGCCTTTTGCTGGCCTTTTGCTCACATGTTCTTTCCTGCGTTA
TCCCCTGATTCTGTGGATAACCGTATTACCGCCATGCAT
Features (pLannotate 1.2.2; 20 found; start..end, strand, type, name):
     61..364     +  enhancer       CMV enhancer: human cytomegalovirus immediate early enhancer
    365..568     +  promoter       CMV promoter: human cytomegalovirus (CMV) immediate early promoter
    564..597     +  LTR            5' LTR (truncated) (fragment): truncated 5' long terminal repeat (LTR) from HIV-1
    613..631     +  promoter       T7 promoter: promoter for bacteriophage T7 RNA polymerase
    665..730     +  CDS            N (fragment): REGN_LAMBD - Experimental evidence at protein level: Swiss-Prot protein existence level 1. Plays a role as a transcriptional antitermination factor that allows the virus to initiate its lytic phase. Activates expression of the delayed viral early genes by modifying host RNA polymerase (RNAP) into a form that is resistant to termination signals. This antitermination function requires the host NusA protein which serves to stabilize the interaction between antitermination protein N and host RNA polymerase. From Escherichia phage lambda (Bacteriophage lambda).
    755..781     +  CDS            3xHA (fragment): three tandem HA epitope tags
    797..1513    +  CDS            EGFP: EGFP is a basic (constitutively fluorescent) green fluorescent protein published in 1996, derived from Aequorea victoria. It is reported to be a rapidly-maturing weak dimer with moderate acid sensitivity.
   1514..1534    +  misc_feature   MCS (fragment): multiple cloning site
   1535..3880    +  CDS            CNOT1 (fragment): CNOT1_HUMAN - Also known as CDC39, KIAA1007, NOT1. Experimental evidence at protein level: Swiss-Prot protein existence level 1. Scaffolding component of the CCR4-NOT complex which is one of the major cellular mRNA deadenylases and is linked to various cellular processes including bulk mRNA degradation, miRNA-mediated repression, translational repression during translational initiation and general transcription regulation. Additional complex functions may be a consequence of its influence on mRNA expression. Its scaffolding function implies its interaction with the catalytic complex module and
   3884..3905    +  misc_feature   MCS (fragment): multiple cloning site
   3917..4001    +  CDS            large T antigen (fragment): large T antigen from SV40 (simian virus 40)
   4024..4145    +  polyA_signal   SV40 poly(A) signal: SV40 polyadenylation signal
   4179..4607    -  rep_origin     f1 ori (sequence partly withheld): f1 bacteriophage origin of replication; arrow indicates direction of (+) strand synthesis
   4634..4738    +  promoter       AmpR promoter: bla
   4740..5097    +  promoter       SV40 promoter: SV40 enhancer and early promoter
   5132..5926    +  CDS            NeoR/KanR: aminoglycoside phosphotransferase from Tn5; aph(3')-II (or nptII); confers resistance to neomycin, kanamycin, and G418 (Geneticin®)
   5947..6099    +  CDS            ble (fragment): BLE_KLEPN - Experimental evidence at protein level: Swiss-Prot protein existence level 1. Binding protein with a strong affinity to the bleomycin family of antibiotics. Binds to CL990; an antimitotic-antibiotic compound. From Klebsiella pneumoniae.
   6158..6205    +  polyA_signal   HSV TK poly(A) signal: herpes simplex virus thymidine kinase polyadenylation signal (Cole and Stacy, 1985)
   6296..6312    -  polyA_signal   bGH poly(A) signal (fragment): bovine growth hormone polyadenylation signal
   6534..7122    +  rep_origin     ori: high-copy-number ColE1/pMB1/pBR322/pUC origin of replication
