[The description below was written by a language model from this plasmid's Addgene catalogue record and pLannotate feature annotations shown in this document.]
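Description:
pLNHA-EGFP-C1-HsNot1iso1_1595-2376_S is a 7,236 nt mammalian expression plasmid encoding a C-terminal fragment (residues 1595–2376, numbered on isoform 1) of human CNOT1, the scaffold subunit of the CCR4-NOT deadenylase complex. The catalogue lists the backbone as unknown, but the name and the annotated layout are consistent with an EGFP-C1-type vector. It carries a high-copy ColE1/pUC origin, an f1 origin, and a NeoR/KanR cassette. That cassette is driven by tandem bacterial (bla) and SV40 early promoters and ends in an HSV TK polyadenylation signal. This single marker gives kanamycin resistance in E. coli and can confer G418 resistance in mammalian cells.

The expression unit is driven by the CMV immediate-early enhancer and promoter, with a T7 promoter just downstream. The open reading frame begins with a short fragment of the bacteriophage lambda N protein, followed by an HA epitope (annotated as a partial 3xHA match), then EGFP, a short linker from the multiple cloning site, and the CNOT1 fragment. An SV40 poly(A) signal terminates the transcript. The lambda N peptide is the standard boxB-RNA-binding module, so a fusion of this kind could be recruited to boxB-containing reporter mRNAs in tethering assays, although the record gives the purpose only as mammalian expression. HA and EGFP allow detection, localisation and pull-down of the fusion protein. The associated publication concerns the structure and assembly of the NOT module of human CCR4-NOT. Several small annotated fragments (HIV-1 LTR, SV40 large T antigen, ble, bGH poly(A)) are probably incidental sequence matches in the backbone rather than functional elements. The depositor notes that the supplied sequence may be theoretical or based on Sanger reads.
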