Addgene plasmid #147491: pLNHA-EGFP-C1-HsNot1iso1_1595-2376_S
Purpose: Mammalian Expression of HsNot1iso1_1595-2376
Depositing lab: Elisa Izaurralde. Depositing organization: Max Planck Institute for Developmental Biology. Publication: Structure and assembly of the NOT module of the human CCR4-NOT complex. Boland A, Chen Y, Raisch T, Jonas S, Kuzuoglu-Ozturk D, Wohlbold L, Weichenrieder O, Izaurralde E. Nat Struct Mol Biol. 2013 Nov;20(11):1289-97. doi: 10.1038/nsmb.2681. Epub 2013 Oct 13. PubMed 24121232.
Backbone
  Vector backbone: Unknown
  Vector type: Mammalian Expression
Growth in bacteria
  Bacterial resistance: Kanamycin, 50 μg/mL
  Growth temperature: 37°C
  Growth strain: DH5alpha
  Copy number: High Copy
Gene/Insert
  Gene/Insert name: HsNot1iso1_1595-2376 (alt name: CNOT1 cloned from Kazusa clone: ORK10432)
  Species: H. sapiens (human)
  Entrez Gene: CNOT1 (a.k.a. AD-005, CDC39, HPE12, NOT1, NOT1H, VIBOS)
  Cloning method: Unknown
Terms and licenses: Academic/Nonprofit Terms; Industry Terms: Not Available to Industry
Depositor comments: sequence given by isoform 1 NM_016284.4 Plasmids from this collection were made available to the research community and donated after the lab closed. Please note that the sequence provided by the depositing laboratory may be theoretical/predicted or based on Sanger sequencing results. There may be discrepancies between sequencing results obtained by Addgene and the depositor sequence. If an Addgene verified sequence is not available, please contact before placing your order to request that our lab fully sequence the plasmid.
How to cite: pLNHA-EGFP-C1-HsNot1iso1_1595-2376_S was a gift from Elisa Izaurralde (Addgene plasmid # 147491 ; http://n2t.net/addgene:147491 ; RRID:Addgene_147491)
